>Addgene plasmid #62125 | pMuLE ENTR CMV/TO-miR-30 R4-R3 | depositor full sequence | sequence record 101409 | Full Sequence
CTAGAGGACAACTTTGTATAATAAAGTTGAACGAGAAACGTAAAATGATATAAATATCAATATATTAAAT
TAGATTTTGCATAAAAAACAGACTACATAATACTGTAAAACACAACATATCCAGTCACTATGAATCAACT
ACTTAGATGGTATTAGTGACCTGTACTGCAGGGCGGCCGCGATATCCCCTATAGTGAGTCGTATTACATG
GTCATAGCTGTTTCCTGGCAGCTCTGGCCCGTGTCTCAAAATCTCTGATGTTACATTGCACAAGATAAAA
ATATATCATCATGAACAATAAAACTGTCTGCTTACATAAACAGTAATACAAGGGGTGTTATGAGCCATAT
TCAACGGGAAACGTCGAGGCCGCGATTAAATTCCAACATGGATGCTGATTTATATGGGTATAAATGGGCT
CGCGATAATGTCGGGCAATCAGGTGCGACAATCTATCGCTTGTATGGGAAGCCCGATGCGCCAGAGTTGT
TTCTGAAACATGGCAAAGGTAGCGTTGCCAATGATGTTACAGATGAGATGGTCAGACTAAACTGGCTGAC
GGAATTTATGCCTCTTCCGACCATCAAGCATTTTATCCGTACTCCTGATGATGCATGGTTACTCACCACT
GCGATCCCCGGAAAAACAGCATTCCAGGTATTAGAAGAATATCCTGATTCAGGTGAAAATATTGTTGATG
CGCTGGCAGTGTTCCTGCGCCGGTTGCATTCGATTCCTGTTTGTAATTGTCCTTTTAACAGCGATCGCGT
ATTTCGTCTCGCTCAGGCGCAATCACGAATGAATAACGGTTTGGTTGATGCGAGTGATTTTGATGACGAG
CGTAATGGCTGGCCTGTTGAACAAGTCTGGAAAGAAATGCATAAACTTTTGCCATTCTCACCGGATTCAG
TCGTCACTCATGGTGATTTCTCACTTGATAACCTTATTTTTGACGAGGGGAAATTAATAGGTTGTATTGA
TGTTGGACGAGTCGGAATCGCAGACCGATACCAGGATCTTGCCATCCTATGGAACTGCCTCGGTGAGTTT
TCTCCTTCATTACAGAAACGGCTTTTTCAAAAATATGGTATTGATAATCCTGATATGAATAAATTGCAGT
TTCATTTGATGCTCGATGAGTTTTTCTAATCAGAATTGGTTAATTGGTTGTAACACTGGCAGAGCATTAC
GCTGACTTGACGGGACGGCGCAAGCTCATGACCAAAATCCCTTAACGTGAGTTACGCGTCGTTCCACTGA
GCGTCAGACCCCGTAGAAAAGATCAAAGGATCTTCTTGAGATCCTTTTTTTCTGCGCGTAATCTGCTGCT
TGCAAACAAAAAAACCACCGCTACCAGCGGTGGTTTGTTTGCCGGATCAAGAGCTACCAACTCTTTTTCC
GAAGGTAACTGGCTTCAGCAGAGCGCAGATACCAAATACTGTTCTTCTAGTGTAGCCGTAGTTAGGCCAC
CACTTCAAGAACTCTGTAGCACCGCCTACATACCTCGCTCTGCTAATCCTGTTACCAGTGGCTGCTGCCA
GTGGCGATAAGTCGTGTCTTACCGGGTTGGACTCAAGACGATAGTTACCGGATAAGGCGCAGCGGTCGGG
CTGAACGGGGGGTTCGTGCACACAGCCCAGCTTGGAGCGAACGACCTACACCGAACTGAGATACCTACAG
CGTGAGCTATGAGAAAGCGCCACGCTTCCCGAAGGGAGAAAGGCGGACAGGTATCCGGTAAGCGGCAGGG
TCGGAACAGGAGAGCGCACGAGGGAGCTTCCAGGGGGAAACGCCTGGTATCTTTATAGTCCTGTCGGGTT
TCGCCACCTCTGACTTGAGCGTCGATTTTTGTGATGCTCGTCAGGGGGGCGGAGCCTATGGAAAAACGCC
AGCAACGCGGCCTTTTTACGGTTCCTGGCCTTTTGCTGGCCTTTTGCTCACATGTTCTTTCCTGCGTTAT
CCCCTGATTCTGTGGATAACCGTATTACCGCCTTTGAGTGAGCTGATACCGCTCGCCGCAGCCGAACGAC
CGAGCGCAGCGAGTCAGTGAGCGAGGAAGCGGAAGAGCGCCCAATACGCAAACCGCCTCTCCCCGCGCGT
TGGCCGATTCATTAATGCAGCTGGCACGACAGGTTTCCCGACTGGAAAGCGGGCAGTGAGCGCAACGCAA
TTAATACGCGTACCGCTAGCCAGGAAGAGTTTGTAGAAACGCAAAAAGGCCATCCGTCAGGATGGCCTTC
TGCTTAGTTTGATGCCTGGCAGTTTATGGCGGGCGTCCTGCCCGCCACCCTCCGGGCCGTTGCTTCACAA
CGTTCAAATCCGCTCCCGGCGGATTTGTCCTACTCAGGAGAGCGTTCACCGACAAACAACAGATAAAACG
AAAGGCCCAGTCTTCCGACTGAGCCTTTCGTTTTATTTGATGCCTGGCAGTTCCCTACTCTCGCGTTAAC
GCTAGCATGGATGTTTTCCCAGTCACGACGTTGTAAAACGACGGCCAGTCTTAAGCTCGGGCCCCTACAG
GTCACTAATACCATCTAAGTAGTTGATTCATAGTGACTGGATATGTTGTGTTTTACAGTATTATGTAGTC
TGTTTTTTATGCAAAATCTAATTTAATATATTGATATTTATATCATTTTACGTTTCTCGTTCAACTTTTC
TATACAAAGTTGGGAGACCCAAGCTTGGTACCGAGAAAGGAACCTTGGGAGTTCCGCTTACATAACTTAC
GGTAAATGGCCCGCCTGGCTGACCGCCCAACGACCCCCGCCCATTGACGTCAATAATGACGTATGTTCCC
ATAGTAACGCCAATAGGGACTTTCCATTGACGTCAATGGGTGGAGTATTTACGGTAAACTGCCCACTTGG
CAGTACATCAAGTGTATCATATGCCAAGTACGCCCCCTATTGACGTCAATGACGGTAAATGGCCCGCCTG
GCATTATGCCCAGTACATGACCTTATGGGACTTTCCTACTTGGCAGTACATCTACGTATTAGTCATCGCT
ATTACCATGGTGATGCGGTTTTGGCAGTACATCAATGGGCGTGGATAGCGGTTTGACTCACGGGGATTTC
CAAGTCTCCACCCCATTGACGTCAATGGGAGTTTGTTTTGGCACCAAAATCAACGGGACTTTCCAAAATG
TCGTAACAACTCCGCCCCATTGACGCAAATGGGCGGTAGGCGTGTACGGTGGGAGGTCTATATAAGCAGA
GCTCTCCCTATCAGTGATAGAGATCTCCCTATCAGTGATAGAGATCGTCGACTAGTCGACTAGGGATAAC
AGGGTAATTGTTTGAATGAGGCTTCAGTACTTTACAGAATCGTTGCCTGCACATCTTGGAAACACTTGCT
GGGATTACTTCTTCAGGTTAACCCAACAGAAGGCTCGAGCAACCAGAATTCAAGGGGCTACTTTAGGAGC
AATTATCTTGTTTACTAAAACTGAATACCTTGCTATCTCTTTGATACATTTTTACAAAGCTGAATTAAAA
TGGTATAAATTAAATCACTTTTTTCAATTGGAAGACTAATGCGTTTAT
Features (pLannotate 1.2.2; 15 found; start..end, strand, type, name):
      9..132     +  protein_bind   attR3: mutant version of attR; recombination site for the Gateway® LR reaction LR Clonase™
    188..206     -  promoter       T7 promoter: promoter for bacteriophage T7 RNA polymerase
    340..1149    +  CDS            KanR: aminoglycoside phosphotransferase; aph(3')-Ia; confers resistance to kanamycin in bacteria or G418 (Geneticin®) in eukaryotes
   1296..1884    +  rep_origin     ori: high-copy-number ColE1/pMB1/pBR322/pUC origin of replication
   2067..2159    +  CDS            lacI (fragment): lac repressor; lacI; The lac repressor binds to the lac operator to inhibit transcription in E. coli. This inhibition can be relieved by adding lactose or isopropyl-β-D-thiogalactopyranoside (IPTG).
   2214..2241    -  terminator     rrnB T2 terminator: transcription terminator T2 from the E. coli rrnB gene
   2373..2416    +  terminator     rrnB T1 terminator: Escherichia coli rrnB; transcription terminator T1 from the E. coli rrnB gene
   2463..2499    -  CDS            lacZα (fragment): LacZα fragment of β-galactosidase; lacZ fragment
   2549..2673    -  protein_bind   attR4: mutant version of attR; recombination site for the Gateway® LR reaction LR Clonase™
   2718..3019    +  enhancer       CMV enhancer: human cytomegalovirus immediate early enhancer
   3020..3223    +  promoter       CMV promoter: human cytomegalovirus (CMV) immediate early promoter
   3225..3244    +  promoter       PLtetO-1 promoter (fragment): modified phage lambda PL promoter with tet operator sites (Lutz and Bujard, 1997)
   3246..3265    +  promoter       PLtetO-1 promoter (fragment): modified phage lambda PL promoter with tet operator sites (Lutz and Bujard, 1997)
   3302..3395    +  ncRNA          5' miR-30a: sequence upstream of the 71-nt precursor of the human miR-30a microRNA (Zeng et al., 2002) miRNA
   3409..3521    +  ncRNA          3' miR-30a: sequence downstream of the 71-nt precursor of the human miR-30a microRNA (Zeng et al., 2002) miRNA
