[The description below was written by a language model from this plasmid's Addgene catalogue record and pLannotate feature annotations shown in this document.]
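Description:
pMuLE ENTR CMV/TO-miR-30 R4-R3 is a small (about 3.5 kb) Gateway entry plasmid from the MuLE (Multiple Lentiviral Expression) modular cloning system, deposited as an empty backbone for tetracycline-regulated shRNA expression in mammalian cells. It is not itself a lentiviral vector. It carries no viral elements and serves as a donor module whose cassette is transferred into a destination vector by MultiSite Gateway recombination. It is propagated in E. coli on a high-copy ColE1/pUC-type origin with kanamycin selection (aph(3')-Ia). The backbone also retains rrnB T1 and T2 terminators, which insulate the cassette from read-through transcription, a T7 promoter, and short lacI and lacZα remnants that are cloning vestiges with no apparent function. The record lists no named parental backbone.

The functional module lies between the attR4 and attR3 sites, whose specificities fix its position and orientation when several entry modules are assembled in a single LR reaction. It consists of the human CMV immediate-early enhancer and promoter followed directly by two short tet operator-containing segments (annotated as PLtetO-1 fragments). This matches the "CMV/TO" design, in which Tet repressor binding blocks transcription until tetracycline or doxycycline is added. Downstream are the 5' and 3' flanking sequences of human miR-30a, separated by a short gap with no hairpin present. A user-designed shRNA stem-loop is inserted there so that the Pol II transcript is processed like a natural microRNA precursor. No reporter, selectable mammalian marker or polyadenylation signal is annotated within the cassette. The typical use is building inducible knockdown modules for combination with other MuLE elements in multi-cassette lentiviral constructs.
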