Addgene plasmid #62125: pMuLE ENTR CMV/TO-miR-30 R4-R3
Purpose: (Empty Backbone) MuLE (Multiple Lentiviral Expression) Entry vector containing a tet-inducible CMV promoter and miR30-based hairpin module for shRNA expression. Compatible with MultiSite Gateway cloning
Depositing lab: Ian Frew. Depositing organization: University of Zurich. Publication: A versatile modular vector system for rapid combinatorial mammalian genetics. Albers J, Danzer C, Rechsteiner M, Lehmann H, Brandt LP, Hejhal T, Catalano A, Busenhart P, Goncalves AF, Brandt S, Bode PK, Bode-Lesniewska B, Wild PJ, Frew IJ. J Clin Invest. 2015 Mar 9. pii: 79743. doi: 10.1172/JCI79743. PubMed 25751063.
Backbone
  Vector backbone: N/A
  Vector type: Mammalian Expression, RNAi ; MuLE Gateway Entry Vector
Growth in bacteria
  Bacterial resistance: Kanamycin, 50 μg/mL
  Growth temperature: 37°C
  Growth strain: DH5alpha
  Copy number: High Copy
Gene/Insert
  Gene/Insert name: None
Terms and licenses: Academic/Nonprofit Terms; Industry Terms: Not Available to Industry
How to cite: pMuLE ENTR CMV/TO-miR-30 R4-R3 was a gift from Ian Frew (Addgene plasmid # 62125 ; http://n2t.net/addgene:62125 ; RRID:Addgene_62125)
