>Addgene plasmid #62125 | pMuLE ENTR CMV/TO-miR-30 R4-R3 | addgene partial sequence | sequence record 103959 | M13-F20 5'-TGTAAAACGACGGCCAGT-3'
AGTTGATTCATAGTGACTGGATATGTTGTGTTTTACAGTATTATGTAGTCTGTTTTTTATGCAAAATCTA
ATTTAATATATTGATATTTATATCATTTTACGTTTCTCGTTCAACTTTTCTATACAAAGTTGGGAGACCC
AAGCTTGGTACCGAGAAAGGAACCTTGGGAGTTCCGCTTACATAACTTACGGTAAATGGCCCGCCTGGCT
GACCGCCCAACGACCCCCGCCCATTGACGTCAATAATGACGTATGTTCCCATAGTAACGCCAATAGGGAC
TTTCCATTGACGTCAATGGGTGGAGTATTTACGGTAAACTGCCCACTTGGCAGTACATCAAGTGTATCAT
ATGCCAAGTACGCCCCCTATTGACGTCAATGACGGTAAATGGCCCGCCTGGCATTATGCCCAGTACATGA
CCTTATGGGACTTTCCTACTTGGCAGTACATCTACGTATTAGTCATCGCTATTACCATGGTGATGCGGTT
TTGGCAGTACATCAATGGGCGTGGATAGCGGTTTGACTCACGGGGATTTCCAAGTCTCCACCCCATTGAC
GTCAATGGGAGTTTGTTTTGGCACCAAAATCAACGGGACTTTCCAAAATGTCGTAACAACTCCGCCCCAT
TGACGCAAATGGGCGGTAGGCGTGTACGGTGGGAGGTCTATATAAGCAGAGCTCTCCCTATCAGTGATAG
AGATCTCCCTATCAGTGATAGAGATCGTCGACTAGTCGACTA
