>Addgene plasmid #62125 | pMuLE ENTR CMV/TO-miR-30 R4-R3 | addgene partial sequence | sequence record 103961 | M13-Rev 5'-CAGGAAACAGCTATGACC-3'
TGCAGTACAGGTCACTAATACCATCTAAGTAGTTGATTCATAGTGACTGGATATGTTGTGTTTTACAGTA
TTATGTAGTCTGTTTTTTATGCAAAATCTAATTTAATATATTGATATTTATATCATTTTACGTTTCTCGT
TCAACTTTATTATACAAAGTTGTCCTCTAGATAAACGCATTAGTCTTCCAATTGAAAAAAGTGATTTAAT
TTATACCATTTTAATTCAGCTTTGTAAAAATGTATCAAAGAGATAGCAAGGTATTCAGTTTTAGTAAACA
AGATAATTGCTCCTAAAGTAGCCCCTTGAATTCTGGTTGCTCGAGCCTTCTGTTGGGTTAACCTGAAGAA
GTAATCCCAGCAAGTGTTTCCAAGATGTGCAGGCAACGATTCTGTAAAGTACTGAAGCCTCATTCAAACA
ATTACCCTGTTATCCCTAGTCGACTAGTCGACGATCTCTATCACTGATAGGGAGATCTCTATCACTGATA
GGGAGAGCTCTGCTTATATAGACCTCCCACCGTACACGCCTACCGCCCATTTGCGTCAATGGGGCGGAGT
TGTTACGACATTTTGGAAAGTCCCGTTGATTTTGGTGCCAAAACAAACTCCCATTGACGTCAATGGGGTG
GAGACTTGGAAATCCCCGTGAGTCAAACCGCTATCCACGCCCATTGATGTACTGCCAAAACCGCATCACC
ATGGTAATAGCGATGACTAATACGTAGATGTACTG
